>Addgene plasmid #196422 | AAV-CAG-dDIO-MCS--4x6T | addgene full sequence | sequence record 385569 | Addgene NGS Result
GAAGATCCTTTGATCTTTTCTACGGGGTCTGACGCTCAGTGGAACGAAAACTCACGTTAAGGGATTTTGG
TCATGAGATTATCAAAAAGGATCTTCACCTAGATCCTTTTAAATTAAAAATGAAGTTTTAAATCAATCTA
AAGTATATATGAGTAAACTTGGTCTGACAGTTACCAATGCTTAATCAGTGAGGCACCTATCTCAGCGATC
TGTCTATTTCGTTCATCCATAGTTGCCTGACTCCCCGTCGTGTAGATAACTACGATACGGGAGGGCTTAC
CATCTGGCCCCAGTGCTGCAATGATACCGCGAGACCCACGCTCACCGGCTCCAGATTTATCAGCAATAAA
CCAGCCAGCCGGAAGGGCCGAGCGCAGAAGTGGTCCTGCAACTTTATCCGCCTCCATCCAGTCTATTAAT
TGTTGCCGGGAAGCTAGAGTAAGTAGTTCGCCAGTTAATAGTTTGCGCAACGTTGTTGCCATTGCTACAG
GCATCGTGGTGTCACGCTCGTCGTTTGGTATGGCTTCATTCAGCTCCGGTTCCCAACGATCAAGGCGAGT
TACATGATCCCCCATGTTGTGCAAAAAAGCGGTTAGCTCCTTCGGTCCTCCGATCGTTGTCAGAAGTAAG
TTGGCCGCAGTGTTATCACTCATGGTTATGGCAGCACTGCATAATTCTCTTACTGTCATGCCATCCGTAA
GATGCTTTTCTGTGACTGGTGAGTACTCAACCAAGTCATTCTGAGAATAGTGTATGCGGCGACCGAGTTG
CTCTTGCCCGGCGTCAATACGGGATAATACCGCGCCACATAGCAGAACTTTAAAAGTGCTCATCATTGGA
AAACGTTCTTCGGGGCGAAAACTCTCAAGGATCTTACCGCTGTTGAGATCCAGTTCGATGTAACCCACTC
GTGCACCCAACTGATCTTCAGCATCTTTTACTTTCACCAGCGTTTCTGGGTGAGCAAAAACAGGAAGGCA
AAATGCCGCAAAAAAGGGAATAAGGGCGACACGGAAATGTTGAATACTCATACTCTTCCTTTTTCAATAT
TATTGAAGCATTTATCAGGGTTATTGTCTCATGAGCGGATACATATTTGAATGTATTTAGAAAAATAAAC
AAATAGGGGTTCCGCGCACATTTCCCCGAAAAGTGCCACCTAAATTGTAAGCGTTAATATTTTGTTAAAA
TTCGCGTTAAATTTTTGTTAAATCAGCTCATTTTTTAACCAATAGGCCGAAATCGGCAAAATCCCTTATA
AATCAAAAGAATAGACCGAGATAGGGT
[37 nt withheld, positions 1288-1324]
AAAGAACGTGGACTCCAACGTCAAAGG
[49 nt withheld, positions 1352-1400]
T
[91 nt withheld, positions 1402-1492]
G
[124 nt withheld, positions 1494-1617]
CCCATTCGCCATTCAGGCTGCGCAACTGTTGGGAAGGGCGATCGGTGCGGGCCTCTTCGCTATTACGCCA
GCTGCGCGCTCGCTCGCTCACTGAGGCCGCCCGGGCAAAGCCCGGGCGTCGGGCGACCTTTGGTCGCCCG
GCCTCAGTGAGCGAGCGAGCGCGCAGAGAGGGAGTGGCCAACTCCATCACTAGGGGTTCCTTGTAGTTAA
TGATTAACCCGCCATGCTACTTATCTACGTAGCCATGCTCTAGGAAGAGTACCATTGACGTCAATAATGA
CGTATGTTCCCATAGTAACGCCAATAGGGACTTTCCATTGACGTCAATGGGTGGAGTATTTACGGTAAAC
TGCCCACTTGGCAGTACATCAAGTGTATCATATGCCAAGTACGCCCCCTATTGACGTCAATGACGGTAAA
TGGCCCGCCTGGCATTATGCCCAGTACATGACCTTATGGGACTTTCCTACTTGGCAGTACATCTACGTAT
TAGTCATCGCTATTACCATGGTCGAGGTGAGCCCCACGTTCTGCTTCACTCTCCCCATCTCCCCCCCCTC
CCCACCCCCAATTTTGTATTTATTTATTTTTTAATTATTTTGTGCAGCGATGGGGGCGGGGGGGGGGGGG
GGGCGCGCGCCRGGSGGGGSGGGGSGGGGSGRGGGGSGGGGSGGGGSGRGGCGGRGAGGTGCGGCGGCAG
CCAATCAGAGCGGCGCGCTCCGAAAGTTTCCTTTTATGGCGAGGCGGCGGCGGCGGCGGCCCTATAAAAA
GCGAAGCGCGCGGCGGGCGGGAGTCGCTGCGCGCTGCCTTCGCCCCGTGCCCCGCTCCGCCGCCGCCTCG
CGCCGCCCGCCCCGGCTCTGACTGACCGCGTTACTCCCACAGGTGAGCGGGCGGGACGGCCCTTCTCCTC
CGGGCTGTAATTAGCGCTTGGTTTAATGACGGCTTGTTTCTTTTCTGTGGCTGCGTGAAAGCCTTGAGGG
GCTCCGGGAGGGCCCTTTGTGCGGGGGGAGCGGCTCGGGGCTGTCCGCGGGGGGACGGCTGCCTTCGGGG
GGGACGGGGCAGGGCGGGGTTCGGCTTCTGGCGTGTGACCGGCGGCTCTAGAGCCTCTGCTAACCATGTT
CATGCCTTCTTCTTTTTCCTACAGCTCCTGGGCAACGTGCTGGTTATTGTGCTGTCTCATCATTTTGGCA
AAGAATTGGATCCCTAGTCCGGCTAGAGGTACCGGATCCTCTAGAGTCGACTCCGGATAACTTTAAATAA
TGCCAATTATTTAAAGTTAGCAGAATGGTAGCTGGATTGTAGCTGCTATTAGCAATATGAAACCTCTTAT
AACTTTAAATAATGTCGATTATTTAAAGTTAGGCGCGCCCTAGTCGCGGCCGCTTTACCTGGTACCCAGG
TCGTCTTGCAGGGCTTCTAACACACCCAGCTAACCTTTTTAGATCGACCGTGTTATATTCGCTTATTGCT
TAAGAATACGCGTAGTAAGGCACGCGGTGAATGCCTCGTACCGTGAGTAATAATGCGTCGTACCGTGAGT
AATAATGCGGTACCCAGGTCGTCTTGCAGGGCTTCTAACACACCCAGCTAACCTTTTTAGATCGACCGTG
TTATATTCGCTTATTGCTTAAGAATACGCGTAGTAAGGCACGCGGTGAATGCCCAGGTCGTCTTGCAGGG
CTTCTAACACACCCAGCTAACCTTTTTAGATCGACCGTGTTATATTCGCTTATTGCTTAAGAATACGCGT
AGTAAGGCACGCGGTGAATGCCTCGTACCGTGAGTAATAATGCGTCGTACCGTGAGTAATAATGCGCAGG
TCGTCTTGCAGGGCTTCTAACACACCCAGCTAACCTTTTTAGATCGACCGTGTTATATTCGCTTATTGCT
TAAGAATACGCGTAGTAAGGCACGCGGTGAATGCCCAAGATCTCACGTGACCGGTGCTAGCGAGCTCTTA
ATTAAGCATGCCTAACTTTAAATAATTGGCATTATTTAAAGTTATTGCCTTAACCCAGAAATTATCACTG
TTATTCTTTAGAATGGTGCAAAGATAACTTTAAATAATCGACATTATTTAAAGTTAGAATTCGATATCAA
GCTTATCGATAATATCAAGCTTATCGATAATCAACCTCTGGATTACAAAATTTGTGAAAGATTGACTGGT
ATTCTTAACTATGTTGCTCCTTTTACGCTATGTGGATACGCTGCTTTAATGCCTTTGTATCATGCTATTG
CTTCCCGTATGGCTTTCATTTTCTCCTCCTTGTATAAATCCTGGTTGCTGTCTCTTTATGAGGAGTTGTG
GCCCGTTGTCAGGCAACGTGGCGTGGTGTGCACTGTGTTTGCTGACGCAACCCCCACTGGTTGGGGCATT
GCCACCACCTGTCAGCTCCTTTCCGGGACTTTCGCTTTCCCCCTCCCTATTGCCACGGCGGAACTCATCG
CCGCCTGCCTTGCCCGCTGCTGGACAGGGGCTCGGCTGTTGGGCACTGACAATTCCGTGGTGTTGTCGGG
GAAATCATCGTCCTTTCCTTGGCTGCTCGCCTGTGTTGCCACCTGGATTCTGCGCGGGACGTCCTTCTGC
TACGTCCCTTCGGCCCTCAATCCAGCGGACCTTCCTTCCCGCGGCCTGCTGCCGGCTCTGCGGCCTCTTC
CGCGTCTTCGCCTTCGCCCTCAGACGAGTCGGATCTCCCTTTGGGCCGCCTCCCCGCATCGATACCGTCG
ACCCGGGCGGCCGCTTCGAGCAGACATGATAAGATACATTGATGAGTTTGGACAAACCACAACTAGAATG
CAGTGAAAAAAATGCTTTATTTGTGAAATTTGTGATGCTATTGCTTTATTTGTAACCATTATAAGCTGCA
ATAAACAAGTTAACAACAACAATTGCATTCATTTTATGTTTCAGGTTCAGGGGGAGATGTGGGAGGTTTT
TTAAAGCAAGTAAAACCTCTACAAATGTGGTAAAATCGATAAGGATCTTCCTAGAGCATGGCTACGTAGA
TAAGTAGCATGGCGGGTTAATCATTAACTACAAGGAACCCCTAGTGATGGAGTTGGCCACTCCCTCTCTG
CGCGCTCGCTCGCTCACTGAGGCCGGGCGACCAAAGGTCGCCCGACGCCCGGGCTTTGCCCGGGCGGCCT
CAGTGAGCGAGCGAGCGCGCAGCTGCATTAATGAATCGGCCAACGCGCGGGGAGAGGCGGTTTGCGTATT
GGGCGCTCTTCCGCTTCCTCGCTCACTGACTCGCTGCGCTCGGTCGTTCGGCTGCGGCGAGCGGTATCAG
CTCACTCAAAGGCGGTAATACGGTTATCCACAGAATCAGGGGATAACGCAGGAAAGAACATGTGAGCAAA
AGGCCAGCAAAAGGCCAGGAACCGTAAAAAGGCCGCGTTGCTGGCGTTTTTCCATAGGCTCCGCCCCCCT
GACGAGCATCACAAAAATCGACGCTCAAGTCAGAGGTGGCGAAACCCGACAGGACTATAAAGATACCAGG
CGTTTCCCCCTGGAAGCTCCCTCGTGCGCTCTCCTGTTCCGACCCTGCCGCTTACCGGATACCTGTCCGC
CTTTCTCCCTTCGGGAAGCGTGGCGCTTTCTCATAGCTCACGCTGTAGGTATCTCAGTTCGGTGTAGGTC
GTTCGCTCCAAGCTGGGCTGTGTGCACGAACCCCCCGTTCAGCCCGACCGCTGCGCCTTATCCGGTAACT
ATCGTCTTGAGTCCAACCCGGTAAGACACGACTTATCGCCACTGGCAGCAGCCACTGGTAACAGGATTAG
CAGAGCGAGGTATGTAGGCGGTGCTACAGAGTTCTTGAAGTGGTGGCCTAACTACGGCTACACTAGAAGA
ACAGTATTTGGTATCTGCGCTCTGCTGAAGCCAGTTACCTTCGGAAAAAGAGTTGGTAGCTCTTGATCCG
GCAAACAAACCACCGCTGGTAGCGGTGGTTTTTTTGTTTGCAAGCAGCAGATTACGCGCAGAAAAAAAGG
ATCTCAA
Features (pLannotate 1.2.2; 21 found; start..end, strand, type, name):
    171..1031    -  CDS            AmpR: β-lactamase; bla; confers resistance to ampicillin, carbenicillin, and related antibiotics
   1032..1136    -  promoter       AmpR promoter: bla
   1189..1617    -  rep_origin     f1 ori (sequence partly withheld): f1 bacteriophage origin of replication; arrow indicates direction of (+) strand synthesis
   1622..1691    -  CDS            lacZα (fragment): LacZα fragment of β-galactosidase; lacZ fragment
   1686..1818    -  repeat_region  AAV2 ITR (fragment): inverted terminal repeat of adeno-associated virus serotype 2 inverted
   1879..2127    +  enhancer       CMV enhancer (fragment): human cytomegalovirus immediate early enhancer
   2129..2406    +  promoter       chicken β-actin promoter: No description available
   2407..2542    +  intron         hybrid intron (fragment): hybrid between chicken β-actin (CBA) and minute virus of mice (MMV) introns (Gray et al., 2011)
   2631..2761    +  intron         chimeric intron (fragment): chimera between introns from chicken β-actin and rabbit β-globin
   2759..2821    +  CDS            HBB (fragment): HBB_LEPEU - Experimental evidence at protein level: Swiss-Prot protein existence level 1. Involved in oxygen transport from the lung to the various peripheral tissues. From Lepus europaeus (European hare).
   2841..2858    +  misc_feature   MCS (fragment): pUC18/19 multiple cloning site
   2896..2946    -  intron         β-globin intron (fragment): internally truncated intron from human β-globin
   3620..3671    -  intron         β-globin intron (fragment): internally truncated intron from human β-globin
   3704..3728    +  misc_feature   MCS (fragment): pBluescript multiple cloning site
   3729..3746    +  misc_feature   MCS (fragment): pBluescript multiple cloning site
   3746..4334    +  misc_feature   WPRE: woodchuck hepatitis virus posttranscriptional regulatory element
   4377..4498    -  polyA_signal   SV40 poly(A) signal: SV40 polyadenylation signal
   4521..4589    -  CDS            large T antigen (fragment): large T antigen from SV40 (simian virus 40)
   4660..4793    +  repeat_region  AAV2 ITR: inverted terminal repeat of adeno-associated virus serotype 2 inverted
   4787..4843    -  CDS            lacI (fragment): lac repressor; lacI; The lac repressor binds to the lac operator to inhibit transcription in E. coli. This inhibition can be relieved by adding lactose or isopropyl-β-D-thiogalactopyranoside (IPTG).
   5026..5614    -  rep_origin     ori: high-copy-number ColE1/pMB1/pBR322/pUC origin of replication
