[The description below was written by a language model from this plasmid's Addgene catalogue record and pLannotate feature annotations shown in this document.]
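Description:
AAV-CAG-dDIO-MCS--4x6T is an empty AAV transfer (cis) plasmid for building Dre-dependent, astrocyte-selective expression vectors. It derives from the AAV-FLEX backbone, in which the original loxP/lox2272 pairs were replaced with roxP/rox2 sites and multiple cloning sites and a 4x6T microRNA targeting cassette were added. The sequenced record is about 5.6 kb. It is propagated in E. coli through a high-copy ColE1/pUC-type origin with ampicillin selection (AmpR and its bla promoter), and it also carries an f1 phage origin. Short lacZα, lacI and SV40 large T annotations are backbone remnants rather than functional genes.

Between the two AAV2 inverted terminal repeats, which permit packaging into AAV particles, the cassette begins with the CAG promoter, annotated as a CMV enhancer, the chicken β-actin promoter and chimeric β-actin/β-globin intron fragments. Downstream lies the dDIO region with cloning sites, followed by a WPRE to boost transcript stability and expression and an SV40 polyadenylation signal. The automated annotation does not label the rox sites or the 4x6T cassette, so their exact positions are not given in the feature table. The region between the cloning-site fragments is largely unannotated apart from two short hits to a β-globin intron.

In a double-inverted (DIO-style) design, a coding sequence is cloned in antisense orientation between heterotypic recombinase sites, and Dre recombinase inverts and locks it into the sense orientation so that it is expressed only in Dre-positive cells. The 4x6T element contributes microRNA target sequences to the transcript, and according to the record this generates astrocyte selectivity, presumably by silencing expression in non-astrocytic cells that contain the matching microRNAs. The associated publication describes this approach as serotype-independent. No transgene is present; users add their own by Gibson cloning.
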