Addgene plasmid #196422: AAV-CAG-dDIO-MCS--4x6T
Purpose: (Empty Backbone) Empty vector for astrocyte-selective Dre-dependent AAV expression; astrocyte selectivity generated with 4x6T miRNA targeting cassette
Depositing lab: Stanley Thomas Carmichael. Depositing organization: University of California, Los Angeles (UCLA). Publication: A toolbox of astrocyte-specific, serotype-independent adeno-associated viral vectors using microRNA targeting sequences. Gleichman AJ, Kawaguchi R, Sofroniew MV, Carmichael ST. Nat Commun. 2023 Nov 16;14(1):7426. doi: 10.1038/s41467-023-42746-w. PubMed 37973910.
Backbone
  Vector backbone: AAV-FLEX (Addgene 28304)
  Backbone manufacturer: Scott Sternson
  Backbone size (bp): 4699
  Modifications to backbone: Replaced loxP/lox2272 sites with roxP/rox2 sites; added multiple cloning sites and 4x6T miR targeting cassette for astrocyte selectivity
  Vector type: Mammalian Expression, AAV ; Dre/Rox; astrocyte-selective
  Promoter: CAG
Growth in bacteria
  Bacterial resistance: Ampicillin, 100 μg/mL
  Growth temperature: 30°C
  Growth strain: NEB Stable
  Copy number: Unknown
Gene/Insert
  Cloning method: Gibson Cloning
  Sequencing primers: 5′ GGTTCGGCTTCTGGCGTGTGACC; 3′ ttaaagcagcgtatccacat
Resource information
  A portion of this plasmid was derived from a plasmid made by: AAV-CAG-dDIO-MCS--4x6T was created using pAAV-FLEX-GFP (Addgene 28304) provided by Ed Boyden and dDIO sites (Addgene 55640) provided by Karl Deisseroth.
Terms and licenses: Academic/Nonprofit Terms; Industry Terms: Not Available to Industry
Depositor comments: Please visit https://www.biorxiv.org/content/10.1101/2023.02.21.529451v2 for bioRxiv preprint.
How to cite: AAV-CAG-dDIO-MCS--4x6T was a gift from Stanley Thomas Carmichael (Addgene plasmid # 196422 ; http://n2t.net/addgene:196422 ; RRID:Addgene_196422)
